Addgene plasmid #219059: SFFV-SNAI2-Brd 84
Purpose: Transcription factor SNAI2 with a specific barcode assigned.
Depositing lab: Filipe Pereira. Depositing organization: Center for Neuroscience and Cell Biology, University of Coimbra. Publication: A combinatorial transcription factor screening platform for immune cell reprogramming. Kurochkin I, Altman AR, Caiado I, Pertiga-Cabral D, Halitzki E, Minaeva M, Zimmermannova O, Henriques-Oliveira L, Klein D, Nair M, Oliveira D, Cajal LR, Knittel R, Feick C, Ringner M, Martin M, Cirovic B, Pires CF, Rosa FF, Sitnicka E, Theis FJ, Pereira CF. Cell Syst. 2026 Jan 21;17(1):101457. doi: 10.1016/j.cels.2025.101457. Epub 2026 Jan 14. PubMed 41539305.
Backbone
  Vector backbone: SFFV-MCS
  Backbone size w/o insert (bp): 6638
  Vector type: Lentiviral
Growth in bacteria
  Bacterial resistance: Ampicillin, 100 μg/mL
  Growth temperature: 37°C
  Growth strain: NEB Stable
  Copy number: High Copy
Gene/Insert
  Gene/Insert name: SNAI2
  Species: H. sapiens (human)
  Insert size (bp): 807
  Entrez Gene: SNAI2 (a.k.a. SLUG, SLUGH, SLUGH1, SNAIL2, WS2D)
  Promoter: The spleen focus-forming virus (SFFV) promoter
  Cloning method: Restriction Enzyme; 5′ cloning site Bsp119I (not destroyed); 3′ cloning site BstHI (not destroyed)
Terms and licenses: Academic/Nonprofit Terms; Industry Terms: Not Available to Industry
Depositor comments: Barcode sequence cloned into XbaI restriction site. Design of plasmid is as follows: SFFV-[TF sequence]-WPRE-[Barcode sequence].
How to cite: SFFV-SNAI2-Brd 84 was a gift from Filipe Pereira (Addgene plasmid # 219059 ; http://n2t.net/addgene:219059 ; RRID:Addgene_219059)
