[The description below was written by a language model from this plasmid's Addgene catalogue record and pLannotate feature annotations shown in this document.]
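Description:
SFFV-SNAI2-Brd 84 is a lentiviral transfer plasmid built on the SFFV-MCS backbone for expressing human SNAI2 (also called SLUG), a zinc-finger transcriptional repressor. It is maintained in E. coli through a high-copy ColE1/pUC-type origin with ampicillin selection (AmpR), and the backbone also carries an f1 origin, an SV40 origin and poly(A) signal, and leftover lac, T7 and T3 elements from the cloning vector.

The viral portion has a third-generation, self-inactivating layout. An RSV promoter drives a truncated HIV-1 5' LTR. This is followed by the Ψ packaging signal with a gag fragment, the RRE for Rev-dependent export of the genomic RNA, and the cPPT/CTS. The 3' LTR has the ΔU3 deletion, which inactivates LTR promoter activity after integration. Within this frame, the spleen focus-forming virus (SFFV) promoter drives the roughly 800 bp SNAI2 coding sequence, which was inserted by restriction cloning between flanking multiple-cloning-site remnants. No epitope tag, fluorescent reporter or mammalian selection marker is annotated. A WPRE downstream of the coding sequence enhances transcript stability and expression. The short woodchuck hepatitis "S" fragment annotated just before it probably reflects the same woodchuck-derived region rather than a separate payload.

According to the depositor, a construct-specific barcode was cloned into an XbaI site after the WPRE, giving the order SFFV–TF–WPRE–barcode. The barcode is not annotated in the feature table, but this position would place it between the WPRE and the 3' LTR and so within the expressed transcript. The plasmid belongs to a barcoded transcription factor collection for combinatorial screening in immune cell reprogramming, where the barcode identifies which factors a transduced cell received.
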