Features (pLannotate 1.2.2; 28 found; start..end, strand, type, name):
    136..257     +  polyA_signal   SV40 poly(A) signal: SV40 polyadenylation signal
    297..432     +  rep_origin     SV40 ori: SV40 origin of replication
    453..471     -  promoter       T7 promoter: promoter for bacteriophage T7 RNA polymerase
    479..634     +  CDS            lacZα (fragment): LacZα fragment of β-galactosidase; lacZ fragment
    639..1067    +  rep_origin     f1 ori (sequence partly withheld): f1 bacteriophage origin of replication; arrow indicates direction of (+) strand synthesis
   1120..1224    +  promoter       AmpR promoter: bla
   1225..2085    +  CDS            AmpR: β-lactamase; bla; confers resistance to ampicillin, carbenicillin, and related antibiotics
   2256..2844    +  rep_origin     ori: high-copy-number ColE1/pMB1/pBR322/pUC origin of replication
   3027..3119    +  CDS            lacI (fragment): lac repressor; lacI; The lac repressor binds to the lac operator to inhibit transcription in E. coli. This inhibition can be relieved by adding lactose or isopropyl-β-D-thiogalactopyranoside (IPTG).
   3132..3153    +  protein_bind   CAP binding site: CAP binding activates transcription in the presence of cAMP. E. coli catabolite activator protein
   3168..3198    +  promoter       lac promoter: promoter for the E. coli lac operon
   3206..3222    +  protein_bind   lac operator: The lac repressor binds to the lac operator to inhibit transcription in E. coli. This inhibition can be relieved by adding lactose or isopropyl-β-D-thiogalactopyranoside (IPTG). lac repressor encoded by lacI
   3267..3285    +  promoter       T3 promoter: promoter for bacteriophage T3 RNA polymerase
   3313..3539    +  promoter       RSV promoter: Rous sarcoma virus enhancer/promoter
   3540..3720    +  LTR            5' LTR (truncated): truncated 5' long terminal repeat (LTR) from HIV-1
   3767..3892    +  misc_feature   HIV-1 Ψ: packaging signal of human immunodeficiency virus type 1
   3876..4239    +  CDS            HIV-1 gag (fragment): gag protein from human immunodeficiency virus 1; gag
   4385..4618    +  misc_feature   RRE: The Rev response element (RRE) of HIV-1 allows for Rev-dependent mRNA export from the nucleus to the cytoplasm.
   4995..5095    +  CDS            Rev (fragment): human immunodeficiency virus 1 (HIV-1) Rev protein; rev; enhances nuclear export of unspliced and incompletely spliced viral mRNAs
   5114..5231    +  misc_feature   cPPT/CTS: central polypurine tract and central termination sequence of HIV-1
   5265..5666    +  promoter       SFFV promoter: spleen focus-forming virus long terminal repeat (LTR) promoter
   5676..5699    +  misc_feature   MCS (fragment): pBluescript multiple cloning site
   5724..6527    +  CDS            SNAI2: SNAI2_HUMAN - Also known as SLUG, SLUGH. Experimental evidence at protein level: Swiss-Prot protein existence level 1. Transcriptional repressor that modulates both activator- dependent and basal transcription. Involved in the generation and migration of neural crest cells. Plays a role in mediating RAF1-induced transcriptional repression of the TJ protein, occludin (OCLN) and subsequent oncogenic transformation of epithelial cells (By similarity). Represses BRCA2 expression by binding to its E2-box- containing silencer and recruiting CTBP1 and HDAC1 in breast cells. In epidermal keratinocytes
   6538..6563    +  misc_feature   MCS (fragment): pBluescript multiple cloning site
   6563..6622    +  CDS            S (fragment): HBSAG_WHV6 - Experimental evidence at transcript level: Swiss-Prot protein existence level 2. The middle envelope protein plays an important role in the budding of the virion. It is involved in the induction of budding in a nucleocapsid independent way. In this process the majority of envelope proteins bud to form subviral lipoprotein particles of 22 nm of diameter that do not contain a nucleocapsid (By similarity). From Woodchuck hepatitis B virus (isolate w64/pWS23) (WHV).
   6754..7157    +  misc_feature   WPRE: woodchuck hepatitis virus posttranscriptional regulatory element
   7217..7273    +  CDS            nef (fragment): NEF_HV1Z2 - Experimental evidence at protein level: Swiss-Prot protein existence level 1. Extracellular Nef protein targets CD4(+) T-lymphocytes for apoptosis by interacting with CXCR4 surface receptors. From Human immunodeficiency virus type 1 group M subtype D (isolate Z2/CDC-Z34) (HIV-1).
   7275..64      +  LTR            3' LTR (ΔU3) (across the origin): self-inactivating 3' long terminal repeat (LTR) from HIV-1
>Addgene plasmid #219059 | SFFV-SNAI2-Brd 84 | addgene full sequence | sequence record 450088 | Addgene NGS Result
TTGTGTGACTCTGGTAACTAGAGATCCCTCAGACCCTTTTAGTCAGTGTGGAAAATCTCTAGCAGTAGTA
GTTCATGTCATCTTATTATTCAGTATTTATAACTTGCAAAGAAATGAATATCAGAGAGTGAGAGGAACTT
GTTTATTGCAGCTTATAATGGTTACAAATAAAGCAATAGCATCACAAATTTCACAAATAAAGCATTTTTT
TCACTGCATTCTAGTTGTGGTTTGTCCAAACTCATCAATGTATCTTATCATGTCTGGCTCTAGCTATCCC
GCCCCTAACTCCGCCCATCCCGCCCCTAACTCCGCCCAGTTCCGCCCATTCTCCGCCCCATGGCTGACTA
ATTTTTTTTATTTATGCAGAGGCCGAGGCCGCCTCGGCCTCTGAGCTATTCCAGAAGTAGTGAGGAGGCT
TTTTTGGAGGCCTAGGGACGTACCCAATTCGCCCTATAGTGAGTCGTATTACGCGCGCTCACTGGCCGTC
GTTTTACAACGTCGTGACTGGGAAAACCCTGGCGTTACCCAACTTAATCGCCTTGCAGCACATCCCCCTT
TCGCCAGCTGGCGTAATAGCGAAGAGGCCCGCACCGATCGCCCTTCCCAACAGTTGCGCAGCCTGAATGG
CGAATGGG
[124 nt withheld, positions 639-762]
C
[91 nt withheld, positions 764-854]
A
[49 nt withheld, positions 856-904]
CCTTTGACGTTGGAGTCCACGTTCTTT
[37 nt withheld, positions 932-968]
ACCCTATCTCGGTCTATTCTTTTGATTTATAAGGGATTTTGCCGATTTCGGCCTATTGGTTAAAAAATGA
GCTGATTTAACAAAAATTTAACGCGAATTTTAACAAAATATTAACGCTTACAATTTAGGTGGCACTTTTC
GGGGAAATGTGCGCGGAACCCCTATTTGTTTATTTTTCTAAATACATTCAAATATGTATCCGCTCATGAG
ACAATAACCCTGATAAATGCTTCAATAATATTGAAAAAGGAAGAGTATGAGTATTCAACATTTCCGTGTC
GCCCTTATTCCCTTTTTTGCGGCATTTTGCCTTCCTGTTTTTGCTCACCCAGAAACGCTGGTGAAAGTAA
AAGATGCTGAAGATCAGTTGGGTGCACGAGTGGGTTACATCGAACTGGATCTCAACAGCGGTAAGATCCT
TGAGAGTTTTCGCCCCGAAGAACGTTTTCCAATGATGAGCACTTTTAAAGTTCTGCTATGTGGCGCGGTA
TTATCCCGTATTGACGCCGGGCAAGAGCAACTCGGTCGCCGCATACACTATTCTCAGAATGACTTGGTTG
AGTACTCACCAGTCACAGAAAAGCATCTTACGGATGGCATGACAGTAAGAGAATTATGCAGTGCTGCCAT
AACCATGAGTGATAACACTGCGGCCAACTTACTTCTGACAACGATCGGAGGACCGAAGGAGCTAACCGCT
TTTTTGCACAACATGGGGGATCATGTAACTCGCCTTGATCGTTGGGAACCGGAGCTGAATGAAGCCATAC
CAAACGACGAGCGTGACACCACGATGCCTGTAGCAATGGCAACAACGTTGCGCAAACTATTAACTGGCGA
ACTACTTACTCTAGCTTCCCGGCAACAATTAATAGACTGGATGGAGGCGGATAAAGTTGCAGGACCACTT
CTGCGCTCGGCCCTTCCGGCTGGCTGGTTTATTGCTGATAAATCTGGAGCCGGTGAGCGTGGGTCTCGCG
GTATCATTGCAGCACTGGGGCCAGATGGTAAGCCCTCCCGTATCGTAGTTATCTACACGACGGGGAGTCA
GGCAACTATGGATGAACGAAATAGACAGATCGCTGAGATAGGTGCCTCACTGATTAAGCATTGGTAACTG
TCAGACCAAGTTTACTCATATATACTTTAGATTGATTTAAAACTTCATTTTTAATTTAAAAGGATCTAGG
TGAAGATCCTTTTTGATAATCTCATGACCAAAATCCCTTAACGTGAGTTTTCGTTCCACTGAGCGTCAGA
CCCCGTAGAAAAGATCAAAGGATCTTCTTGAGATCCTTTTTTTCTGCGCGTAATCTGCTGCTTGCAAACA
AAAAAACCACCGCTACCAGCGGTGGTTTGTTTGCCGGATCAAGAGCTACCAACTCTTTTTCCGAAGGTAA
CTGGCTTCAGCAGAGCGCAGATACCAAATACTGTTCTTCTAGTGTAGCCGTAGTTAGGCCACCACTTCAA
GAACTCTGTAGCACCGCCTACATACCTCGCTCTGCTAATCCTGTTACCAGTGGCTGCTGCCAGTGGCGAT
AAGTCGTGTCTTACCGGGTTGGACTCAAGACGATAGTTACCGGATAAGGCGCAGCGGTCGGGCTGAACGG
GGGGTTCGTGCACACAGCCCAGCTTGGAGCGAACGACCTACACCGAACTGAGATACCTACAGCGTGAGCT
ATGAGAAAGCGCCACGCTTCCCGAAGGGAGAAAGGCGGACAGGTATCCGGTAAGCGGCAGGGTCGGAACA
GGAGAGCGCACGAGGGAGCTTCCAGGGGGAAACGCCTGGTATCTTTATAGTCCTGTCGGGTTTCGCCACC
TCTGACTTGAGCGTCGATTTTTGTGATGCTCGTCAGGGGGGCGGAGCCTATGGAAAAACGCCAGCAACGC
GGCCTTTTTACGGTTCCTGGCCTTTTGCTGGCCTTTTGCTCACATGTTCTTTCCTGCGTTATCCCCTGAT
TCTGTGGATAACCGTATTACCGCCTTTGAGTGAGCTGATACCGCTCGCCGCAGCCGAACGACCGAGCGCA
GCGAGTCAGTGAGCGAGGAAGCGGAAGAGCGCCCAATACGCAAACCGCCTCTCCCCGCGCGTTGGCCGAT
TCATTAATGCAGCTGGCACGACAGGTTTCCCGACTGGAAAGCGGGCAGTGAGCGCAACGCAATTAATGTG
AGTTAGCTCACTCATTAGGCACCCCAGGCTTTACACTTTATGCTTCCGGCTCGTATGTTGTGTGGAATTG
TGAGCGGATAACAATTTCACACAGGAAACAGCTATGACCATGATTACGCCAAGCGCGCAATTAACCCTCA
CTAAAGGGAACAAAAGCTGGAGCTGCAAGCTTAATGTAGTCTTATGCAATACTCTTGTAGTCTTGCAACA
TGGTAACGATGAGTTAGCAACATGCCTTACAAGGAGAGAAAAAGCACCGTGCATGCCGATTGGTGGAAGT
AAGGTGGTACGATCGTGCCTTATTAGGAAGGCAACAGACGGGTCTGACATGGATTGGACGAACCACTGAA
TTGCCGCATTGCAGAGATATTGTATTTAAGTGCCTAGCTCGATACATAAACGGGTCTCTCTGGTTAGACC
AGATCTGAGCCTGGGAGCTCTCTGGCTAACTAGGGAACCCACTGCTTAAGCCTCAATAAAGCTTGCCTTG
AGTGCTTCAAGTAGTGTGTGCCCGTCTGTTGTGTGACTCTGGTAACTAGAGATCCCTCAGACCCTTTTAG
TCAGTGTGGAAAATCTCTAGCAGTGGCGCCCGAACAGGGACTTGAAAGCGAAAGGGAAACCAGAGGAGCT
CTCTCGACGCAGGACTCGGCTTGCTGAAGCGCGCACGGCAAGAGGCGAGGGGCGGCGACTGGTGAGTACG
CCAAAAATTTTGACTAGCGGAGGCTAGAAGGAGAGAGATGGGTGCGAGAGCGTCAGTATTAAGCGGGGGA
GAATTAGATCGCGATGGGAAAAAATTCGGTTAAGGCCAGGGGGAAAGAAAAAATATAAATTAAAACATAT
AGTATGGGCAAGCAGGGAGCTAGAACGATTCGCAGTTAATCCTGGCCTGTTAGAAACATCAGAAGGCTGT
AGACAAATACTGGGACAGCTACAACCATCCCTTCAGACAGGATCAGAAGAACTTAGATCATTATATAATA
CAGTAGCAACCCTCTATTGTGTGCATCAAAGGATAGAGATAAAAGACACCAAGGAAGCTTTAGACAAGAT
AGAGGAAGAGCAAAACAAAAGTAAGACCACCGCACAGCAAGCGGCCGCTGATCTTCAGACCTGGAGGAGG
AGATATGAGGGACAATTGGAGAAGTGAATTATATAAATATAAAGTAGTAAAAATTGAACCATTAGGAGTA
GCACCCACCAAGGCAAAGAGAAGAGTGGTGCAGAGAGAAAAAAGAGCAGTGGGAATAGGAGCTTTGTTCC
TTGGGTTCTTGGGAGCAGCAGGAAGCACTATGGGCGCAGCGTCAATGACGCTGACGGTACAGGCCAGACA
ATTATTGTCTGGTATAGTGCAGCAGCAGAACAATTTGCTGAGGGCTATTGAGGCGCAACAGCATCTGTTG
CAACTCACAGTCTGGGGCATCAAGCAGCTCCAGGCAAGAATCCTGGCTGTGGAAAGATACCTAAAGGATC
AACAGCTCCTGGGGATTTGGGGTTGCTCTGGAAAACTCATTTGCACCACTGCTGTGCCTTGGAATGCTAG
TTGGAGTAATAAATCTCTGGAACAGATTTGGAATCACACGACCTGGATGGAGTGGGACAGAGAAATTAAC
AATTACACAAGCTTAATACACTCCTTAATTGAAGAATCGCAAAACCAGCAAGAAAAGAATGAACAAGAAT
TATTGGAATTAGATAAATGGGCAAGTTTGTGGAATTGGTTTAACATAACAAATTGGCTGTGGTATATAAA
ATTATTCATAATGATAGTAGGAGGCTTGGTAGGTTTAAGAATAGTTTTTGCTGTACTTTCTATAGTGAAT
AGAGTTAGGCAGGGATATTCACCATTATCGTTTCAGACCCACCTCCCAACCCCGAGGGGACCCGACAGGC
CCGAAGGAATAGAAGAAGAAGGTGGAGAGAGAGACAGAGACAGATCCATTCGATTAGTGAACGGATCTCG
ACGGTATCGGTTAACTTTTAAAAGAAAAGGGGGGATTGGGGGGTACAGTGCAGGGGAAAGAATAGTAGAC
ATAATAGCAACAGACATACAAACTAAAGAATTACAAAAACAAATTACAAAAATTCAAAATTTTATCGATC
ACGAGACTAGCCTCGAGCTGGCTGCAGTAACGCCATTTTGCAAGGCATGGAAAAATACCAAACCAAGAAT
AGAGAAGTTCAGATCAAGGGCGGGTACATGAAAATAGCTAACGTTGGGCCAAACAGGATATCTGCGGTGA
GCAGTTTCGGCCCCGGCCCGGGGCCAAGAACAGATGGTCACCGCAGTTTCGGCCCCGGCCCGAGGCCAAG
AACAGATGGTCCCCAGATATGGCCCAACCCTCAGCAGTTTCTTAAGACCCATCAGATGTTTCCAGGCTCC
CCCAAGGACCTGAAATGACCCTGCGCCTTATTTGAATTAACCAATCAGCCTGCTTCTCGCTTCTGTTCGC
GCGCTTCTGCTTCCCGAGCTCTATAAAAGAGCTCACAACCCCTCACTCGGCGCGCCAGTCCTCCGACAGA
CTGAGTCGGCCGGTCGAATCAAGCTTATCGATACCGTCGACGGATCCGCTAGCCCGCGGTTCGAAATGCC
GCGCTCCTTCCTGGTCAAGAAGCATTTCAACGCCTCCAAAAAGCCAAACTACAGCGAACTGGACACACAT
ACAGTGATTATTTCCCCGTATCTCTATGAGAGTTACTCCATGCCTGTCATACCACAACCAGAGATCCTCA
GCTCAGGAGCATACAGCCCCATCACTGTGTGGACTACCGCTGCTCCATTCCACGCCCAGCTACCCAATGG
CCTCTCTCCTCTTTCCGGATACTCCTCATCTTTGGGGCGAGTGAGTCCCCCTCCTCCATCTGACACCTCC
TCCAAGGACCACAGTGGCTCAGAAAGCCCCATTAGTGATGAAGAGGAAAGACTACAGTCCAAGCTTTCAG
ACCCCCATGCCATTGAAGCTGAAAAGTTTCAGTGCAATTTATGCAATAAGACCTATTCAACTTTTTCTGG
GCTGGCCAAACATAAGCAGCTGCACTGCGATGCCCAGTCTAGAAAATCTTTCAGCTGTAAATACTGTGAC
AAGGAATATGTGAGCCTGGGCGCCCTGAAGATGCATATTCGGACCCACACATTACCTTGTGTTTGCAAGA
TCTGCGGCAAGGCGTTTTCCAGACCCTGGTTGCTTCAAGGACACATTAGAACTCACACGGGGGAGAAGCC
TTTTTCTTGCCCTCACTGCAACAGAGCATTTGCAGACAGGTCAAATCTGAGGGCTCATCTGCAGACCCAT
TCTGATGTAAAGAAATACCAGTGCAAAAACTGCTCCAAAACCTTCTCCAGAATGTCTCTCCTGCACAAAC
ATGAGGAATCTGGCTGCTGTGTAGCACACTGAACCGGTCGGATCCCCCGGGCTGCAGGAATTCGAGCATC
TTACCGCCATTTATTCCCATATTTGTTCTGTTTTTCTTGATTTGGGTATACATTTAAATGTTAATAAAAC
AAAATGGTGGGGCAATCATTTACATTTTTAGGGATATGTAATTACTAGTTCAGGTGTATTGCCACAAGAC
AAACATGTTAAGAAACTTTCCCGTTATTTACGCTCTGTTCCTGTTAATCAACCTCTGGATTACAAAATTT
GTGAAAGATTGACTGATATTCTTAACTATGTTGCTCCTTTTACGCTGTGTGGATATGCTGCTTTAATGCC
TCTGTATCATGCTATTGCTTCCCGTACGGCTTTCGTTTTCTCCTCCTTGTATAAATCCTGGTTGCTGTCT
CTTTATGAGGAGTTGTGGCCCGTTGTCCGTCAACGTGGCGTGGTGTGCTCTGTGTTTGCTGACGCAACCC
CCACTGGCTGGGGCATTGCCACCACCTGTCAACTCCTTTCTGGGACTTTCGCTTTCCCCCTCCCGATCGC
CACGGCAGAACTCATCGCCGCCTGCCTTGCCCGCTGCTGGACAGGGGCTAGGTTGCTGGGCACTGATAAT
TCCGTGGTGTTGTCGGGGAAGCTGACGTCCTTTGCAATTCGATATCAAGCTGTACCTTCTAGATGTACAG
AACTTGTAGCGCTTCTGACCAATGACTTACAAGGCAGCTGTAGATCTTAGCCACTTTTTAAAAGAAAAGG
GGGGACTGGAAGGGCTAATTCACTCCCAACGAAGACAAGATCTGCTTTTTGCTTGTACTGGGTCTCTCTG
GTTAGACCAGATCTGAGCCTGGGAGCTCTCTGGCTAACTAGGGAACCCACTGCTTAAGCCTCAATAAAGC
TTGCCTTGAGTGCTTCAAGTAGTGTGTGCCCGTCTG
