>Addgene plasmid #219059 | SFFV-SNAI2-Brd 84 | depositor partial sequence | sequence record 427657 | TF ORF
ATGCCGCGCTCCTTCCTGGTCAAGAAGCATTTCAACGCCTCCAAAAAGCCAAACTACAGCGAACTGGACA
CACATACAGTGATTATTTCCCCGTATCTCTATGAGAGTTACTCCATGCCTGTCATACCACAACCAGAGAT
CCTCAGCTCAGGAGCATACAGCCCCATCACTGTGTGGACTACCGCTGCTCCATTCCACGCCCAGCTACCC
AATGGCCTCTCTCCTCTTTCCGGATACTCCTCATCTTTGGGGCGAGTGAGTCCCCCTCCTCCATCTGACA
CCTCCTCCAAGGACCACAGTGGCTCAGAAAGCCCCATTAGTGATGAAGAGGAAAGACTACAGTCCAAGCT
TTCAGACCCCCATGCCATTGAAGCTGAAAAGTTTCAGTGCAATTTATGCAATAAGACCTATTCAACTTTT
TCTGGGCTGGCCAAACATAAGCAGCTGCACTGCGATGCCCAGTCTAGAAAATCTTTCAGCTGTAAATACT
GTGACAAGGAATATGTGAGCCTGGGCGCCCTGAAGATGCATATTCGGACCCACACATTACCTTGTGTTTG
CAAGATCTGCGGCAAGGCGTTTTCCAGACCCTGGTTGCTTCAAGGACACATTAGAACTCACACGGGGGAG
AAGCCTTTTTCTTGCCCTCACTGCAACAGAGCATTTGCAGACAGGTCAAATCTGAGGGCTCATCTGCAGA
CCCATTCTGATGTAAAGAAATACCAGTGCAAAAACTGCTCCAAAACCTTCTCCAGAATGTCTCTCCTGCA
CAAACATGAGGAATCTGGCTGCTGTGTAGCACACTGA
