>Addgene plasmid #219059 | SFFV-SNAI2-Brd 84 | depositor partial sequence | sequence record 427658 | Barcode sequence
TGTACAGAACTTGTAGCGCT
